>Addgene plasmid #77799 | CLK4 gRNA (BRDN0001147054) | addgene full sequence | sequence record 188434 | Addgene Assembled Sequence
CCCGGGTGCAAAGATGGATAAAGTTTTAAACAGAGAGGAATCTTTGCAGCTAATGGACCTTCTAGGTCTT
GAAAGGAGTGGGAATTGGCTCCGGTGCCCGTCAGTGGGCAGAGCGCACATCGCCCACAGTCCCCGAGAAG
TTGGGGGGAGGGGTCGGCAATTGATCCGGTGCCTAGAGAAGGTGGCGCGGGGTAAACTGGGAAAGTGATG
TCGTGTACTGGCTCCGCCTTTTTCCCGAGGGTGGGGGAGAACCGTATATAAGTGCAGTAGTCGCCGTGAA
CGTTCTTTTTCGCAACGGGTTTGCCGCCAGAACACAGGTAAGTGCCGTGTGTGGTTCCCGCGGGCCTGGC
CTCTTTACGGGTTATGGCCCTTGCGTGCCTTGAATTACTTCCACCTGGCTGCAGTACGTGATTCTTGATC
CCGAGCTTCGGGTTGGAAGTGGGTGGGAGAGTTCGAGGCCTTGCGCTTAAGGAGCCCCTTCGCCTCGTGC
TTGAGTTGAGGCCTGGCCTGGGCGCTGGGGCCGCCGCGTGCGAATCTGGTGGCACCTTCGCGCCTGTCTC
GCTGCTTTCGATAAGTCTCTAGCCATTTAAAATTTTTGATGACCTGCTGCGACGCTTTTTTTCTGGCAAG
ATAGTCTTGTAAATGCGGGCCAAGATCTGCACACTGGTATTTCGGTTTTTGGGGCCGCGGGCGGCGACGG
GGCCCGTGCGTCCCAGCGCACATGTTCGGCGAGGCGGGGCCTGCGAGCGCGGCCACCGAGAATCGGACGG
GGGTAGTCTCAAGCTGGCCGGCCTGCTCTGGTGCCTGGCCTCGCGCCGCCGTGTATCGCCCCGCCCTGGG
CGGCAAGGCTGGCCCGGTCGGCACCAGTTGCGTGAGCGGAAAGATGGCCGCTTCCCGGCCCTGCTGCAGG
GAGCTCAAAATGGAGGACGCGGCGCTCGGGAGAGCGGGCGGGTGAGTCACCCACACAAAGGAAAAGGGCC
TTTCCGTCCTCAGCCGTCGCTTCATGTGACTCCACGGAGTACCGGGCGCCGTCCAGGCACCTCGATTAGT
TCTCGAGCTTTTGGAGTACGTCGTCTTTAGGTTGGGGGGAGGGGTTTTATGCGATGGAGTTTCCCCACAC
TGAGTGGGTGGAGACTGAAGTTAGGCCAGCTTGGCACTTGATGTAATTCTCCTTGGAATTTGCCCTTTTT
GAGTTTGGATCTTGGTTCATTCTCAAGCCTCAGACAGTGGTTCAAAGTTTTTTTCTTCCATTTCAGGTGT
CGTGACGTACGGCCACCATGACCGAGTACAAGCCCACGGTGCGCCTCGCCACCCGCGACGACGTCCCCAG
GGCCGTACGCACCCTCGCCGCCGCGTTCGCCGACTACCCCGCCACGCGCCACACCGTCGATCCGGACCGC
CACATCGAGCGGGTCACCGAGCTGCAAGAACTCTTCCTCACGCGCGTCGGGCTCGACATCGGCAAGGTGT
GGGTCGCGGACGACGGCGCCGCCGTGGCGGTCTGGACCACGCCGGAGAGCGTCGAAGCGGGGGCGGTGTT
CGCCGAGATCGGCCCGCGCATGGCCGAGTTGAGCGGTTCCCGGCTGGCCGCGCAGCAACAGATGGAAGGC
CTCCTGGCGCCGCACCGGCCCAAGGAGCCCGCGTGGTTCCTGGCCACCGTCGGAGTCTCGCCCGACCACC
AGGGCAAGGGTCTGGGCAGCGCCGTCGTGCTCCCCGGAGTGGAGGCGGCCGAGCGCGCCGGGGTGCCCGC
CTTCCTGGAGACCTCCGCGCCCCGCAACCTCCCCTTCTACGAGCGGCTCGGCTTCACCGTCACCGCCGAC
GTCGAGGTGCCCGAAGGACCGCGCACCTGGTGCATGACCCGCAAGCCCGGTGCCTGAACGCGTTAAGTCG
ACAATCAACCTCTGGATTACAAAATTTGTGAAAGATTGACTGGTATTCTTAACTATGTTGCTCCTTTTAC
GCTATGTGGATACGCTGCTTTAATGCCTTTGTATCATGCTATTGCTTCCCGTATGGCTTTCATTTTCTCC
TCCTTGTATAAATCCTGGTTGCTGTCTCTTTATGAGGAGTTGTGGCCCGTTGTCAGGCAACGTGGCGTGG
TGTGCACTGTGTTTGCTGACGCAACCCCCACTGGTTGGGGCATTGCCACCACCTGTCAGCTCCTTTCCGG
GACTTTCGCTTTCCCCCTCCCTATTGCCACGGCGGAACTCATCGCCGCCTGCCTTGCCCGCTGCTGGACA
GGGGCTCGGCTGTTGGGCACTGACAATTCCGTGGTGTTGTCGGGGAAATCATCGTCCTTTCCTTGGCTGC
TCGCCTGTGTTGCCACCTGGATTCTGCGCGGGACGTCCTTCTGCTACGTCCCTTCGGCCCTCAATCCAGC
GGACCTTCCTTCCCGCGGCCTGCTGCCGGCTCTGCGGCCTCTTCCGCGTCTTCGCCTTCGCCCTCAGACG
AGTCGGATCTCCCTTTGGGCCGCCTCCCCGCGTCGACTTTAAGACCAATGACTTACAAGGCAGCTGTAGA
TCTTAGCCACTTTTTAAAAGAAAAGGGGGGACTGGAAGGGCTAATTCACTCCCAACGAAGACAAGATCTG
CTTTTTGCTTGTACTGGGTCTCTCTGGTTAGACCAGATCTGAGCCTGGGAGCTCTCTGGCTAACTAGGGA
ACCCACTGCTTAAGCCTCAATAAAGCTTGCCTTGAGTGCTTCAAGTAGTGTGTGCCCGTCTGTTGTGTGA
CTCTGGTAACTAGAGATCCCTCAGACCCTTTTAGTCAGTGTGGAAAATCTCTAGCAGTACGTATAGTAGT
TCATGTCATCTTATTATTCAGTATTTATAACTTGCAAAGAAATGAATATCAGAGAGTGAGAGGAACTTGT
TTATTGCAGCTTATAATGGTTACAAATAAAGCAATAGCATCACAAATTTCACAAATAAAGCATTTTTTTC
ACTGCATTCTAGTTGTGGTTTGTCCAAACTCATCAATGTATCTTATCATGTCTGGCTCTAGCTATCCCGC
CCCTAACTCCGCCCATCCCGCCCCTAACTCCGCCCAGTTCCGCCCATTCTCCGCCCCATGGCTGACTAAT
TTTTTTTATTTATGCAGAGGCCGAGGCCGCCTCGGCCTCTGAGCTATTCCAGAAGTAGTGAGGAGGCTTT
TTTGGAGGCCTAGGGACGTACCCAATTCGCCCTATAGTGAGTCGTATTACGCGCGCTCACTGGCCGTCGT
TTTACAACGTCGTGACTGGGAAAACCCTGGCGTTACCCAACTTAATCGCCTTGCAGCACATCCCCCTTTC
GCCAGCTGGCGTAATAGCGAAGAGGCCCGCACCGATCGCCCTTCCCAACAGTTGCGCAGCCTGAATGGCG
AATGGG
[124 nt withheld, positions 3367-3490]
C
[91 nt withheld, positions 3492-3582]
A
[49 nt withheld, positions 3584-3632]
CCTTTGACGTTGGAGTCCACGTTCTTT
[37 nt withheld, positions 3660-3696]
ACCCTATCTCGGTCTATTCTTTTGATTTATAAGGGATTTTGCCGATTTCGGCCTATTGGTTAAAAAATGA
GCTGATTTAACAAAAATTTAACGCGAATTTTAACAAAATATTAACGCTTACAATTTAGGTGGCACTTTTC
GGGGAAATGTGCGCGGAACCCCTATTTGTTTATTTTTCTAAATACATTCAAATATGTATCCGCTCATGAG
ACAATAACCCTGATAAATGCTTCAATAATATTGAAAAAGGAAGAGTATGAGTATTCAACATTTCCGTGTC
GCCCTTATTCCCTTTTTTGCGGCATTTTGCCTTCCTGTTTTTGCTCACCCAGAAACGCTGGTGAAAGTAA
AAGATGCTGAAGATCAGTTGGGTGCACGAGTGGGTTACATCGAACTGGATCTCAACAGCGGTAAGATCCT
TGAGAGTTTTCGCCCCGAAGAACGTTTTCCAATGATGAGCACTTTTAAAGTTCTGCTATGTGGCGCGGTA
TTATCCCGTATTGACGCCGGGCAAGAGCAACTCGGTCGCCGCATACACTATTCTCAGAATGACTTGGTTG
AGTACTCACCAGTCACAGAAAAGCATCTTACGGATGGCATGACAGTAAGAGAATTATGCAGTGCTGCCAT
AACCATGAGTGATAACACTGCGGCCAACTTACTTCTGACAACGATCGGAGGACCGAAGGAGCTAACCGCT
TTTTTGCACAACATGGGGGATCATGTAACTCGCCTTGATCGTTGGGAACCGGAGCTGAATGAAGCCATAC
CAAACGACGAGCGTGACACCACGATGCCTGTAGCAATGGCAACAACGTTGCGCAAACTATTAACTGGCGA
ACTACTTACTCTAGCTTCCCGGCAACAATTAATAGACTGGATGGAGGCGGATAAAGTTGCAGGACCACTT
CTGCGCTCGGCCCTTCCGGCTGGCTGGTTTATTGCTGATAAATCTGGAGCCGGTGAGCGTGGGTCTCGCG
GTATCATTGCAGCACTGGGGCCAGATGGTAAGCCCTCCCGTATCGTAGTTATCTACACGACGGGGAGTCA
GGCAACTATGGATGAACGAAATAGACAGATCGCTGAGATAGGTGCCTCACTGATTAAGCATTGGTAACTG
TCAGACCAAGTTTACTCATATATACTTTAGATTGATTTAAAACTTCATTTTTAATTTAAAAGGATCTAGG
TGAAGATCCTTTTTGATAATCTCATGACCAAAATCCCTTAACGTGAGTTTTCGTTCCACTGAGCGTCAGA
CCCCGTAGAAAAGATCAAAGGATCTTCTTGAGATCCTTTTTTTCTGCGCGTAATCTGCTGCTTGCAAACA
AAAAAACCACCGCTACCAGCGGTGGTTTGTTTGCCGGATCAAGAGCTACCAACTCTTTTTCCGAAGGTAA
CTGGCTTCAGCAGAGCGCAGATACCAAATACTGTTCTTCTAGTGTAGCCGTAGTTAGGCCACCACTTCAA
GAACTCTGTAGCACCGCCTACATACCTCGCTCTGCTAATCCTGTTACCAGTGGCTGCTGCCAGTGGCGAT
AAGTCGTGTCTTACCGGGTTGGACTCAAGACGATAGTTACCGGATAAGGCGCAGCGGTCGGGCTGAACGG
GGGGTTCGTGCACACAGCCCAGCTTGGAGCGAACGACCTACACCGAACTGAGATACCTACAGCGTGAGCT
ATGAGAAAGCGCCACGCTTCCCGAAGGGAGAAAGGCGGACAGGTATCCGGTAAGCGGCAGGGTCGGAACA
GGAGAGCGCACGAGGGAGCTTCCAGGGGGAAACGCCTGGTATCTTTATAGTCCTGTCGGGTTTCGCCACC
TCTGACTTGAGCGTCGATTTTTGTGATGCTCGTCAGGGGGGCGGAGCCTATGGAAAAACGCCAGCAACGC
GGCCTTTTTACGGTTCCTGGCCTTTTGCTGGCCTTTTGCTCACATGTTCTTTCCTGCGTTATCCCCTGAT
TCTGTGGATAACCGTATTACCGCCTTTGAGTGAGCTGATACCGCTCGCCGCAGCCGAACGACCGAGCGCA
GCGAGTCAGTGAGCGAGGAAGCGGAAGAGCGCCCAATACGCAAACCGCCTCTCCCCGCGCGTTGGCCGAT
TCATTAATGCAGCTGGCACGACAGGTTTCCCGACTGGAAAGCGGGCAGTGAGCGCAACGCAATTAATGTG
AGTTAGCTCACTCATTAGGCACCCCAGGCTTTACACTTTATGCTTCCGGCTCGTATGTTGTGTGGAATTG
TGAGCGGATAACAATTTCACACAGGAAACAGCTATGACCATGATTACGCCAAGCGCGCAATTAACCCTCA
CTAAAGGGAACAAAAGCTGGAGCTGCAAGCTTAATGTAGTCTTATGCAATACTCTTGTAGTCTTGCAACA
TGGTAACGATGAGTTAGCAACATGCCTTACAAGGAGAGAAAAAGCACCGTGCATGCCGATTGGTGGAAGT
AAGGTGGTACGATCGTGCCTTATTAGGAAGGCAACAGACGGGTCTGACATGGATTGGACGAACCACTGAA
TTGCCGCATTGCAGAGATATTGTATTTAAGTGCCTAGCTCGATACATAAACGGGTCTCTCTGGTTAGACC
AGATCTGAGCCTGGGAGCTCTCTGGCTAACTAGGGAACCCACTGCTTAAGCCTCAATAAAGCTTGCCTTG
AGTGCTTCAAGTAGTGTGTGCCCGTCTGTTGTGTGACTCTGGTAACTAGAGATCCCTCAGACCCTTTTAG
TCAGTGTGGAAAATCTCTAGCAGTGGCGCCCGAACAGGGACTTGAAAGCGAAAGGGAAACCAGAGGAGCT
CTCTCGACGCAGGACTCGGCTTGCTGAAGCGCGCACGGCAAGAGGCGAGGGGCGGCGACTGGTGAGTACG
CCAAAAATTTTGACTAGCGGAGGCTAGAAGGAGAGAGATGGGTGCGAGAGCGTCAGTATTAAGCGGGGGA
GAATTAGATCGCGATGGGAAAAAATTCGGTTAAGGCCAGGGGGAAAGAAAAAATATAAATTAAAACATAT
AGTATGGGCAAGCAGGGAGCTAGAACGATTCGCAGTTAATCCTGGCCTGTTAGAAACATCAGAAGGCTGT
AGACAAATACTGGGACAGCTACAACCATCCCTTCAGACAGGATCAGAAGAACTTAGATCATTATATAATA
CAGTAGCAACCCTCTATTGTGTGCATCAAAGGATAGAGATAAAAGACACCAAGGAAGCTTTAGACAAGAT
AGAGGAAGAGCAAAACAAAAGTAAGACCACCGCACAGCAAGCGGCCGCTGATCTTCAGACCTGGAGGAGG
AGATATGAGGGACAATTGGAGAAGTGAATTATATAAATATAAAGTAGTAAAAATTGAACCATTAGGAGTA
GCACCCACCAAGGCAAAGAGAAGAGTGGTGCAGAGAGAAAAAAGAGCAGTGGGAATAGGAGCTTTGTTCC
TTGGGTTCTTGGGAGCAGCAGGAAGCACTATGGGCGCAGCGTCAATGACGCTGACGGTACAGGCCAGACA
ATTATTGTCTGGTATAGTGCAGCAGCAGAACAATTTGCTGAGGGCTATTGAGGCGCAACAGCATCTGTTG
CAACTCACAGTCTGGGGCATCAAGCAGCTCCAGGCAAGAATCCTGGCTGTGGAAAGATACCTAAAGGATC
AACAGCTCCTGGGGATTTGGGGTTGCTCTGGAAAACTCATTTGCACCACTGCTGTGCCTTGGAATGCTAG
TTGGAGTAATAAATCTCTGGAACAGATTTGGAATCACACGACCTGGATGGAGTGGGACAGAGAAATTAAC
AATTACACAAGCTTAATACACTCCTTAATTGAAGAATCGCAAAACCAGCAAGAAAAGAATGAACAAGAAT
TATTGGAATTAGATAAATGGGCAAGTTTGTGGAATTGGTTTAACATAACAAATTGGCTGTGGTATATAAA
ATTATTCATAATGATAGTAGGAGGCTTGGTAGGTTTAAGAATAGTTTTTGCTGTACTTTCTATAGTGAAT
AGAGTTAGGCAGGGATATTCACCATTATCGTTTCAGACCCACCTCCCAACCCCGAGGGGACCCAGAGAGG
GCCTATTTCCCATGATTCCTTCATATTTGCATATACGATACAAGGCTGTTAGAGAGATAATTAGAATTAA
TTTGACTGTAAACACAAAGATATTAGTACAAAATACGTGACGTAGAAAGTAATAATTTCTTGGGTAGTTT
GCAGTTTTAAAATTATGTTTTAAAATGGACTATCATATGCTTACCGTAACTTGAAAGTATTTCGATTTCT
TGGCTTTATATATCTTGTGGAAAGGACGAAACACCGCCTCACTCTAGATGAAATCGGTTTTAGAGCTAGA
AATAGCAAGTTAAAATAAGGCTAGTCCGTTATCAACTTGAAAAAGTGGCACCGAGTCGGTGCTTTTTTAA
GCTTGGCGTAACTAGATCTTGAGACAAATGGCAGTATTCATCCACAATTTTAAAAGAAAAGGGGGGATTG
GGGGGTACAGTGCAGGGGAAAGAATAGTAGACATAATAGCAACAGACATACAAACTAAAGAATTACAAAA
ACAAATTACAAAAATTCAAAATTTTCGGGTTTATTACAGGGACAGCAGAGATCCACTTTGGCGCCGGCTC
GAGGGGG
Features (pLannotate 1.2.2; 29 found; start..end, strand, type, name):
     14..80      +  CDS            small t antigen (fragment): SV40 (simian virus 40) small t antigen
    106..317     +  promoter       EF-1α core promoter: core promoter for human elongation factor EF-1α
    318..1256    +  intron         EF-1α intron A: intron upstream of the start codon of human EF-1α
   1278..1877    +  CDS            PuroR (fragment): puromycin N-acetyltransferase; pac from Streptomyces; confers resistance to puromycin
   1893..2481    +  misc_feature   WPRE: woodchuck hepatitis virus posttranscriptional regulatory element
   2532..2551    +  misc_feature   cPPT/CTS (fragment): central polypurine tract and central termination sequence of HIV-1
   2553..2786    +  LTR            3' LTR (ΔU3): self-inactivating 3' long terminal repeat (LTR) from HIV-1
   2864..2985    +  polyA_signal   SV40 poly(A) signal: SV40 polyadenylation signal
   3025..3160    +  rep_origin     SV40 ori: SV40 origin of replication
   3181..3199    -  promoter       T7 promoter: promoter for bacteriophage T7 RNA polymerase
   3207..3362    +  CDS            lacZα (fragment): LacZα fragment of β-galactosidase; lacZ fragment
   3367..3795    +  rep_origin     f1 ori (sequence partly withheld): f1 bacteriophage origin of replication; arrow indicates direction of (+) strand synthesis
   3848..3952    +  promoter       AmpR promoter: bla
   3953..4813    +  CDS            AmpR: β-lactamase; bla; confers resistance to ampicillin, carbenicillin, and related antibiotics
   4984..5572    +  rep_origin     ori: high-copy-number ColE1/pMB1/pBR322/pUC origin of replication
   5755..5847    +  CDS            lacI (fragment): lac repressor; lacI; The lac repressor binds to the lac operator to inhibit transcription in E. coli. This inhibition can be relieved by adding lactose or isopropyl-β-D-thiogalactopyranoside (IPTG).
   5860..5881    +  protein_bind   CAP binding site: CAP binding activates transcription in the presence of cAMP. E. coli catabolite activator protein
   5896..5926    +  promoter       lac promoter: promoter for the E. coli lac operon
   5934..5950    +  protein_bind   lac operator: The lac repressor binds to the lac operator to inhibit transcription in E. coli. This inhibition can be relieved by adding lactose or isopropyl-β-D-thiogalactopyranoside (IPTG). lac repressor encoded by lacI
   5995..6013    +  promoter       T3 promoter: promoter for bacteriophage T3 RNA polymerase
   6041..6267    +  promoter       RSV promoter: Rous sarcoma virus enhancer/promoter
   6268..6448    +  LTR            5' LTR (truncated): truncated 5' long terminal repeat (LTR) from HIV-1
   6495..6620    +  misc_feature   HIV-1 Ψ: packaging signal of human immunodeficiency virus type 1
   6604..6967    +  CDS            HIV-1 gag (fragment): gag protein from human immunodeficiency virus 1; gag
   7113..7346    +  misc_feature   RRE: The Rev response element (RRE) of HIV-1 allows for Rev-dependent mRNA export from the nucleus to the cytoplasm.
   7723..7749    +  CDS            Rev (fragment): human immunodeficiency virus 1 (HIV-1) Rev protein; rev; enhances nuclear export of unspliced and incompletely spliced viral mRNAs
   7753..7993    +  promoter       U6 promoter: RNA polymerase III promoter for human U6 snRNA
   8023..8098    +  misc_RNA       gRNA scaffold: guide RNA scaffold for the Streptococcus pyogenes CRISPR/Cas9 system
   8154..8271    +  misc_feature   cPPT/CTS: central polypurine tract and central termination sequence of HIV-1
