[The description below was written by a language model from this plasmid's Addgene catalogue record and pLannotate feature annotations shown in this document.]
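Description:
CLK4 gRNA (BRDN0001147054) is a third-generation lentiviral CRISPR guide plasmid built on the lentiGuide-Puro backbone and designed to target human CLK4 (reference transcript NM_020666.2). It is propagated in E. coli as a high-copy plasmid through a ColE1/pUC-type origin and selected with ampicillin via the β-lactamase gene. The backbone also carries an f1 origin, an SV40 origin and poly(A) signal, and residual lac, T7 and T3 cloning-vector elements. The annotated 8,323 nt assembled sequence is consistent with the catalogue description.

The lentiviral transfer cassette begins with an RSV promoter fused to a truncated HIV-1 5' LTR, which makes genomic RNA production Tat-independent. This is followed by the Ψ packaging signal with a partial gag region and by the Rev response element for Rev-dependent nuclear export. Within the proviral region, a human U6 RNA polymerase III promoter drives the CLK4-specific spacer joined to the Streptococcus pyogenes guide RNA scaffold. A cPPT/CTS element that aids nuclear import lies downstream of this unit. A separate EF-1α core promoter with its intron A expresses puromycin N-acetyltransferase, allowing selection of transduced mammalian cells, and a WPRE enhances transcript expression. The cassette ends in a ΔU3 self-inactivating 3' LTR.

The plasmid does not encode Cas9, so it is meant to be used with a separate Cas9 vector such as lentiCas9-Blast or in cells already expressing Cas9. It is one of the individual guides from a human kinome gRNA collection, suited to knockout of CLK4 by lentiviral delivery.
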