Addgene plasmid #77799: CLK4 gRNA (BRDN0001147054)
Purpose: 3rd generation lentiviral gRNA plasmid targeting human CLK4
Depositing lab: John Doench & David Root. Depositing organization: Broad Institute. Publication: Optimized sgRNA design to maximize activity and minimize off-target effects of CRISPR-Cas9. Doench JG, Fusi N, Sullender M, Hegde M, Vaimberg EW, Donovan KF, Smith I, Tothova Z, Wilen C, Orchard R, Virgin HW, Listgarten J, Root DE. Nat Biotechnol. 2016 Jan 18. doi: 10.1038/nbt.3437. PubMed 26780180.
Backbone
  Vector backbone: lentiGuide-Puro
  Backbone manufacturer: Zhang Lab (Addgene plasmid # 52963)
  Vector type: Mammalian Expression, Lentiviral, CRISPR
  Selectable markers: Puromycin
Growth in bacteria
  Bacterial resistance: Ampicillin, 100 μg/mL
  Growth temperature: 37°C
  Growth strain: DH5alpha
  Copy number: High Copy
Gene/Insert
  Gene/Insert name: CLK4 (alt names: CLK4; NM_020666.2)
  gRNA/shRNA sequence: CCTCACTCTAGATGAAATCG
  Species: H. sapiens (human)
  Entrez Gene: CLK4
  Promoter: hU6
  Cloning method: Unknown
  Sequencing primers: 5′ U6-F; 3′ pS2-R
Terms and licenses: Academic/Nonprofit Terms; Industry Terms: Not Available to Industry
Depositor comments: The gRNA was designed to target the following Genbank reference sequence(s): NM_020666.2. Note that this plasmid does NOT contain Cas9. It should be used in conjunction with lentiCas9-Blast (Addgene #52962) or otherwise with cell lines already expressing Cas9. Browse the full kinome gRNA library at http://www.addgene.org/pooled-library/broadgpp-human-kinome/ or visit http://www.broadinstitute.org/rnai/public/ for detailed protocols and information.
How to cite: CLK4 gRNA (BRDN0001147054) was a gift from John Doench & David Root (Addgene plasmid # 77799 ; http://n2t.net/addgene:77799 ; RRID:Addgene_77799)
