>Addgene plasmid #77799 | CLK4 gRNA (BRDN0001147054) | depositor partial sequence | sequence record 145259 | Target Sequence
CCTCACTCTAGATGAAATCG
