>Addgene plasmid #77799 | CLK4 gRNA (BRDN0001147054) | addgene partial sequence | sequence record 188433 | hU6-F
CGTAGAAAGTAATAATTTCTTGGGTAGTTTGCAGTTTTAAAATTATGTTTTAAAATGGACTATCATATGC
TTACCGTAACTTGAAAGTATTTCGATTTCTTGGCTTTATATATCTTGTGGAAAGGACGAAACACCGCCTC
ACTCTAGATGAAATCGGTTTTAGAGCTAGAAATAGCAAGTTAAAATAAGGCTAGTCCGTTATCAACTTGA
AAAAGTGGCACCGAGTCGGTGCTTTTTTAAGCTTGGCGTAACTAGATCTTGAGACAAATGGCAGTATTCA
TCCACAATTTTAAAAGAAAAGGGGGGATTGGGGGGTACAGTGCAGGGGAAAGAATAGTAGACATAATAGC
AACAGACATACAAACTAAAGAATTACAAAAACAAATTACAAAAATTCAAAATTTTCGGGTTTATTACAGG
GACAGCAGAGATCCACTTTGGCGCCGGCTCGAGGGGGCCCGGGTGCAAAGATGGATAAAGTTTTAAACAG
AGAGGAATCTTTGCAGCTAATGGACCTTCTAGGTCTTGAAAGGAGTGGGAATTGGCTCCGGTGCCCGTCA
GTGGGCAGAG
